Addgene plasmid #118592: pHR-EF1Alpha-Tet-on 3G
Purpose: Expresses Tet-on 3G from the EF1Alpha promoter
Depositing lab: Stanley Qi. Depositing organization: Stanford University. Publication: CRISPR Activation Screens Systematically Identify Factors that Drive Neuronal Fate and Reprogramming. Liu Y, Yu C, Daley TP, Wang F, Cao WS, Bhate S, Lin X, Still C 2nd, Liu H, Zhao D, Wang H, Xie XS, Ding S, Wong WH, Wernig M, Qi LS. Cell Stem Cell. 2018 Sep 28. pii: S1934-5909(18)30440-5. doi: 10.1016/j.stem.2018.09.003. PubMed 30318302.
Backbone
  Vector backbone: pHR
  Vector type: Mammalian Expression, Lentiviral
Growth in bacteria
  Bacterial resistance: Ampicillin, 100 μg/mL
  Growth temperature: 37°C
  Growth strain: NEB Stable
  Copy number: High Copy
Gene/Insert
  Gene/Insert name: Tet-on 3G (alt name: rtTA)
  Insert size (bp): 2011
  Promoter: EF1Alpha
  Cloning method: Gibson Cloning
  Sequencing primers: 5′ Unknown
Terms and licenses: Academic/Nonprofit Terms; Industry Terms: Not Available to Industry
How to cite: pHR-EF1Alpha-Tet-on 3G was a gift from Stanley Qi (Addgene plasmid # 118592 ; http://n2t.net/addgene:118592 ; RRID:Addgene_118592)
