[The description below was written by a language model from this plasmid's Addgene catalogue record and pLannotate feature annotations shown in this document.]
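Description:
pHR-EF1Alpha-Tet-on 3G is a 10,434 bp HIV-1-based lentiviral transfer plasmid built on the pHR backbone for constitutive mammalian expression of the Tet-On 3G reverse tetracycline transactivator (rtTA). In bacteria it is maintained through a high-copy ColE1/pUC-type origin and selected with ampicillin via the bla gene. The two annotated sequence records (depositor and NGS) have the same length and essentially the same features, differing mainly in where the circular numbering starts.

The viral cassette runs from a 5' LTR annotated as truncated, through the Ψ packaging signal with an adjoining gag fragment, the Rev response element for Rev-dependent nuclear export of the genomic RNA, and the cPPT/CTS, which aids nuclear import of the reverse-transcribed genome. It ends in a ΔU3 self-inactivating 3' LTR that removes LTR promoter activity after integration. Inside this frame, the human EF-1α promoter drives the transactivator, annotated as an rtTA3-like coding sequence ending in three tandem minimal VP16 activation domains. A downstream WPRE enhances transcript stability and expression. No fluorescent reporter or mammalian drug-selection marker is annotated within the LTR-flanked region. Outside it, the backbone carries pBR322 remnants and an SV40 promoter, fragmented gpt, SV40 small t intron and poly(A) unit, which would not be packaged.

Once delivered, the transactivator binds Tet-responsive promoters only in the presence of doxycycline. The plasmid therefore serves as the regulator half of a two-component inducible system, paired with a separate TRE-driven construct. The associated publication concerns CRISPR activation screens for factors driving neuronal fate and reprogramming, although the record does not specify which responder constructs it was paired with.
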