Features (pLannotate 1.2.2; 35 found; start..end, strand, type, name):
     27..144     +  misc_feature   cPPT/CTS: central polypurine tract and central termination sequence of HIV-1
    181..212     -  misc_feature   MCS (fragment): pBluescript multiple cloning site
    212..1303    +  promoter       EF-1α promoter (fragment): strong constitutive promoter for human elongation factor EF-1α
   1359..1380    +  misc_feature   MCS (fragment): multiple cloning site
   1390..2087    +  CDS            rtTA3 (fragment): reverse tetracycline transactivator 3 activates expression from Tet-responsive promoters in the presence of doxycycline
   2017..2127    +  CDS            VP48: 3 tandem repeats of the minimal activation domain of herpes simplex virus VP16 (Cheng et al., 2013)
   2226..2256    +  misc_feature   MCS (fragment): pUC18/19 multiple cloning site
   2257..2275    +  misc_feature   MCS (fragment): pBluescript multiple cloning site
   2275..2863    +  misc_feature   WPRE: woodchuck hepatitis virus posttranscriptional regulatory element
   2864..2886    +  misc_feature   MCS (fragment): pBluescript multiple cloning site
   2903..2971    +  CDS            nef (fragment): NEF_HV1Z2 - Experimental evidence at protein level: Swiss-Prot protein existence level 1. Extracellular Nef protein targets CD4(+) T-lymphocytes for apoptosis by interacting with CXCR4 surface receptors. From Human immunodeficiency virus type 1 group M subtype D (isolate Z2/CDC-Z34) (HIV-1).
   2973..3206    +  LTR            3' LTR (ΔU3): self-inactivating 3' long terminal repeat (LTR) from HIV-1
   3231..3249    -  promoter       SP6 promoter: promoter for bacteriophage SP6 RNA polymerase
   3477..3756    +  CDS            TcR (fragment): tetracycline efflux protein; tet; confers resistance to tetracycline
   3757..3805    -  misc_feature   bom (fragment): basis of mobility region from pBR322
   3907..3942    -  CDS            rop (fragment): Rop protein, which maintains plasmids at low copy number; rop
   4037..4141    +  promoter       AmpR promoter: bla
   4142..5002    +  CDS            AmpR: β-lactamase; bla; confers resistance to ampicillin, carbenicillin, and related antibiotics
   5173..5761    +  rep_origin     ori: high-copy-number ColE1/pMB1/pBR322/pUC origin of replication
   5944..6000    +  CDS            lacI (fragment): lac repressor; lacI; The lac repressor binds to the lac operator to inhibit transcription in E. coli. This inhibition can be relieved by adding lactose or isopropyl-β-D-thiogalactopyranoside (IPTG).
   6007..6336    +  promoter       SV40 promoter: SV40 enhancer and early promoter
   6536..6655    +  CDS            gpt (fragment): XGPT_ECOLI - Also known as gpp, gxu. Experimental evidence at protein level: Swiss-Prot protein existence level 1. Purine salvage pathway enzyme that catalyzes the transfer of the ribosyl-5-phosphate group from 5-phospho-alpha-D-ribose 1- diphosphate (PRPP) to the N9 position of the 6-oxopurines guanine and xanthine to form the corresponding ribonucleotides GMP (guanosine 5'- monophosphate) and XMP (xanthosine 5'-monophosphate), with the release of PPi. To a lesser extent, also acts on hypoxanthine (PubMed:9100006, PubMed:3886014). Does not ribophosphorylate adenine (PubMed:3886014). From Esch
   6655..6990    +  CDS            gpt (fragment): XGPT_ECOLI - Also known as gpp, gxu. Experimental evidence at protein level: Swiss-Prot protein existence level 1. Purine salvage pathway enzyme that catalyzes the transfer of the ribosyl-5-phosphate group from 5-phospho-alpha-D-ribose 1- diphosphate (PRPP) to the N9 position of the 6-oxopurines guanine and xanthine to form the corresponding ribonucleotides GMP (guanosine 5'- monophosphate) and XMP (xanthosine 5'-monophosphate), with the release of PPi. To a lesser extent, also acts on hypoxanthine (PubMed:9100006, PubMed:3886014). Does not ribophosphorylate adenine (PubMed:3886014). From Esch
   7085..7390    +  CDS            frsA (fragment): FRSA_ECOLI - Also known as yafA. Experimental evidence at protein level: Swiss-Prot protein existence level 1. Catalyzes the hydrolysis of esters (PubMed:15808744). Displays esterase activity toward pNP-butyrate (PubMed:15808744). May stimulate mixed-acid fermentation by acting as a fermentation/respiration switch that down-regulates respiration and up- regulates fermentation rates (PubMed:15169777). From Escherichia coli (strain K12).
   7394..7468    +  CDS            small t antigen (fragment): SV40 (simian virus 40) small t antigen
   7470..7535    +  intron         small t intron: SV40 (simian virus 40) small t antigen intron
   7665..7685    +  CDS            SV40 NLS: nuclear localization signal of SV40 (simian virus 40) large T antigen
   8004..8087    +  CDS            large T antigen (fragment): large T antigen from SV40 (simian virus 40)
   8110..8244    +  polyA_signal   SV40 poly(A) signal: SV40 polyadenylation signal
   8412..8741    +  CDS            nef (fragment): NEF_HV1BR - Experimental evidence at protein level: Swiss-Prot protein existence level 1. Extracellular Nef protein targets CD4(+) T-lymphocytes for apoptosis by interacting with CXCR4 surface receptors (PubMed:14990729). From Human immunodeficiency virus type 1 group M subtype B (isolate BRU/LAI) (HIV-1).
   8789..9046    +  LTR            5' LTR (truncated): truncated 5' long terminal repeat (LTR) from HIV-1
   9093..9218    +  misc_feature   HIV-1 Ψ: packaging signal of human immunodeficiency virus type 1
   9202..9540    +  CDS            HIV-1 gag (fragment): gag protein from human immunodeficiency virus 1; gag
   9715..9947    +  misc_feature   RRE: The Rev response element (RRE) of HIV-1 allows for Rev-dependent mRNA export from the nucleus to the cytoplasm.
   9919..10425   +  CDS            env (fragment): ENV_HV1H2 - Experimental evidence at protein level: Swiss-Prot protein existence level 1. [Transmembrane protein gp41]: Acts as a class I viral fusion protein. Under the current model, the protein has at least 3 conformational states: pre-fusion native state, pre-hairpin intermediate state, and post-fusion hairpin state. During fusion of viral and target intracellular membranes, the coiled coil regions (heptad repeats) assume a trimer-of-hairpins structure, positioning the fusion peptide in close proximity to the C-terminal region of the ectodomain. The formation of this structure appears to d
>Addgene plasmid #118592 | pHR-EF1Alpha-Tet-on 3G | depositor full sequence | sequence record 223929 | pHR-EF1Alpha-Tet-on 3G sequence 10434 bps
CGCCAAATGGCAGTATTCATCCACAATTTTAAAAGAAAAGGGGGGATTGGGGGGTACAGTGCAGGGGAAA
GAATAGTAGACATAATAGCAACAGACATACAAACTAAAGAATTACAAAAACAAATTACAAAAATTCAAAA
TTTTCGGGTTTATTACAGGGACAGCAGAGATCCAGTTTGGATCGATAAGCTTGATATCGAATTCCTGCAG
CCAATTGAACCGGTGCCTAGAGAAGGTGGCGCGGGGTAAACTGGGAAAGTGATGTCGTGTACTGGCTCCG
CCTTTTTCCCGAGGGTGGGGGAGAACCGTATATAAGTGCAGTAGTCGCCGTGAACGTTCTTTTTCGCAAC
GGGTTTGCCGCCAGAACACAGGTAAGTGCCGTGTGTGGTTCCCGCGGGCCTGGCCTCTTTACGGGTTATG
GCCCTTGCGTGCCTTGAATTACTTCCACCTGGCTCCAGTACGTGATTCTTGATCCCGAGCTGGAGCCAGG
GGCGGGCCTTGCGCTTTAGGAGCCCCTTCGCCTCGTGCTTGAGTTGAGGCCTGGCCTGGGCGCTGGGGCC
GCCGCGTGCGAATCTGGTGGCACCTTCGCGCCTGTCTCGCTGCTTTCGATAAGTCTCTAGCCATTTAAAA
TTTTTGATGACGTGCTGCGACGCTTTTTTTCTGGCAAGATAGTCTTGTAAATGCGGGCCAGGATCTGCAC
ACTGGTATTTCGGTTTTTGGGCCCGCGGCCGGCGACGGGGCCCGTGCGTCCCAGCGCACATGTTCGGCGA
GGCGGGGCCTGCGAGCGCGGCCACCGAGAATCGGACGGGGGTAGTCTCAAGCTGGCCGGCCTGCTCTGGT
GCCTGGCCTCGCGCCGCCGTGTATCGCCCCGCCCTGGGCGGCAAGGCTGGCCCGGTCGGCACCAGTTGCG
TGAGCGGAAAGATGGCCGCTTCCCGGCCCTGCTCCAGGGGGCTCAAAATGGAGGACGCGGCGCTCGGGAG
AGCGGGCGGGTGAGTCACCCACACAAAGGAAAAGGGCCTTTCCGTCCTCAGCCGTCGCTTCATGTGACTC
CACGGAGTACCGGGCGCCGTCCAGGCACCTCGATTAGTTCTGGAGCTTTTGGAGTACGTCGTCTTTAGGT
TGGGGGGAGGGGTTTTATGCGATGGAGTTTCCCCACACTGAGTGGGTGGAGACTGAAGTTAGGCCAGCTT
GGCACTTGATGTAATTCTCCTTGGAATTTGGCCTTTTTGAGTTTGGATCTTGGTTCATTCTCAAGCCTCA
GACAGTGGTTCAAAGTTTTTTTCTTCCATTTCAGGTGTCGTGAACAGGGGATCTGGAGCTCTCGAGAATT
CTCACGCGTCTGCAGGATATCAAGCTTGCGGTACCGCGGGCCCGGGATCCGCCGCCACCATGTCTAGACT
GGACAAGAGCAAAGTCATAAACTCTGCTCTGGAATTACTCAATGGAGTCGGTATCGAAGGCCTGACGACA
AGGAAACTCGCTCAAAAGCTGGGAGTTGAGCAGCCTACCCTGTACTGGCACGTGAAGAACAAGCGGGCCC
TGCTCGATGCCCTGCCAATCGAGATGCTGGACAGGCATCATACCCACTCCTGCCCCCTGGAAGGCGAGTC
ATGGCAAGACTTTCTGCGGAACAACGCCAAGTCATACCGCTGTGCTCTCCTCTCACATCGCGACGGGGCT
AAAGTGCATCTCGGCACCCGCCCAACAGAGAAACAGTACGAAACCCTGGAAAATCAGCTCGCGTTCCTGT
GTCAGCAAGGCTTCTCCCTGGAGAACGCACTGTACGCTCTGTCCGCCGTGGGCCACTTTACACTGGGCTG
CGTATTGGAGGAACAGGAGCATCAAGTAGCAAAAGAGGAAAGAGAGACACCTACCACCGATTCTATGCCC
CCACTTCTGAAACAAGCAATTGAGCTGTTCGACCGGCAGGGAGCCGAACCTGCCTTCCTTTTCGGCCTGG
AACTAATCATATGTGGCCTGGAGAAACAGCTAAAGTGCGAAAGCGGCGGGCCGACCGACGCCCTTGACGA
TTTTGACTTAGACATGCTCCCAGCCGATGCCCTTGACGACTTTGACCTTGATATGCTGCCTGCTGACGCT
CTTGACGATTTTGACCTTGACATGCTCCCCGGGGGAAGCGGAGCTACTAACTTCAGCCTGCTGAAGCAGG
CTGGAGACGTGGAGGAGAACCCTGGACCTGCACCAGGAAGTGCGGCCGCATAAGACTCTAGAGTCGACCT
GCAGGCATGCAAGCTTGATATCAAGCTTATCGATAATCAACCTCTGGATTACAAAATTTGTGAAAGATTG
ACTGGTATTCTTAACTATGTTGCTCCTTTTACGCTATGTGGATACGCTGCTTTAATGCCTTTGTATCATG
CTATTGCTTCCCGTATGGCTTTCATTTTCTCCTCCTTGTATAAATCCTGGTTGCTGTCTCTTTATGAGGA
GTTGTGGCCCGTTGTCAGGCAACGTGGCGTGGTGTGCACTGTGTTTGCTGACGCAACCCCCACTGGTTGG
GGCATTGCCACCACCTGTCAGCTCCTTTCCGGGACTTTCGCTTTCCCCCTCCCTATTGCCACGGCGGAAC
TCATCGCCGCCTGCCTTGCCCGCTGCTGGACAGGGGCTCGGCTGTTGGGCACTGACAATTCCGTGGTGTT
GTCGGGGAAATCATCGTCCTTTCCTTGGCTGCTCGCCTGTGTTGCCACCTGGATTCTGCGCGGGACGTCC
TTCTGCTACGTCCCTTCGGCCCTCAATCCAGCGGACCTTCCTTCCCGCGGCCTGCTGCCGGCTCTGCGGC
CTCTTCCGCGTCTTCGCCTTCGCCCTCAGACGAGTCGGATCTCCCTTTGGGCCGCCTCCCCGCATCGATA
CCGTCGACCTCGAGGGAATTAATTCGAGCTCGGTACCTTTAAGACCAATGACTTACAAGGCAGCTGTAGA
TCTTAGCCACTTTTTAAAAGAAAAGGGGGGACTGGAAGGGCTAATTCACTCCCAACGAAGACAAGATCTG
CTTTTTGCTTGTACTGGGTCTCTCTGGTTAGACCAGATCTGAGCCTGGGAGCTCTCTGGCTAACTAGGGA
ACCCACTGCTTAAGCCTCAATAAAGCTTGCCTTGAGTGCTTCAAGTAGTGTGTGCCCGTCTGTTGTGTGA
CTCTGGTAACTAGAGATCCCTCAGACCCTTTTAGTCAGTGTGGAAAATCTCTAGCAGCATCTAGAATTAA
TTCCGTGTATTCTATAGTGTCACCTAAATCGTATGTGTATGATACATAAGGTTATGTATTAATTGTAGCC
GCGTTCTAACGACAATATGTACAAGCCTAATTGTGTAGCATCTGGCTTACTGAAGCAGACCCTATCATCT
CTCTCGTAAACTGCCGTCAGAGTCGGTTTGGTTGGACGAACCTTCTGAGTTTCTGGTAACGCCGTCCCGC
ACCCGGAAATGGTCAGCGAACCAATCAGCAGGGTCATCGCTAGCCAGATCCTCTACGCCGGACGCATCGT
GGCCGGCATCACCGGCGCCACAGGTGCGGTTGCTGGCGCCTATATCGCCGACATCACCGATGGGGAAGAT
CGGGCTCGCCACTTCGGGCTCATGAGCGCTTGTTTCGGCGTGGGTATGGTGGCAGGCCCCGTGGCCGGGG
GACTGTTGGGCGCCATCTCCTTGCATGCACCATTCCTTGCGGCGGCGGTGCTCAACGGCCTCAACCTACT
ACTGGGCTGCTTCCTAATGCAGGAGTCGCATAAGGGAGAGCGTCGAATGGTGCACTCTCAGTACAATCTG
CTCTGATGCCGCATAGTTAAGCCAGCCCCGACACCCGCCAACACCCGCTGACGCGCCCTGACGGGCTTGT
CTGCTCCCGGCATCCGCTTACAGACAAGCTGTGACCGTCTCCGGGAGCTGCATGTGTCAGAGGTTTTCAC
CGTCATCACCGAAACGCGCGAGACGAAAGGGCCTCGTGATACGCCTATTTTTATAGGTTAATGTCATGAT
AATAATGGTTTCTTAGACGTCAGGTGGCACTTTTCGGGGAAATGTGCGCGGAACCCCTATTTGTTTATTT
TTCTAAATACATTCAAATATGTATCCGCTCATGAGACAATAACCCTGATAAATGCTTCAATAATATTGAA
AAAGGAAGAGTATGAGTATTCAACATTTCCGTGTCGCCCTTATTCCCTTTTTTGCGGCATTTTGCCTTCC
TGTTTTTGCTCACCCAGAAACGCTGGTGAAAGTAAAAGATGCTGAAGATCAGTTGGGTGCACGAGTGGGT
TACATCGAACTGGATCTCAACAGCGGTAAGATCCTTGAGAGTTTTCGCCCCGAAGAACGTTTTCCAATGA
TGAGCACTTTTAAAGTTCTGCTATGTGGCGCGGTATTATCCCGTATTGACGCCGGGCAAGAGCAACTCGG
TCGCCGCATACACTATTCTCAGAATGACTTGGTTGAGTACTCACCAGTCACAGAAAAGCATCTTACGGAT
GGCATGACAGTAAGAGAATTATGCAGTGCTGCCATAACCATGAGTGATAACACTGCGGCCAACTTACTTC
TGACAACGATCGGAGGACCGAAGGAGCTAACCGCTTTTTTGCACAACATGGGGGATCATGTAACTCGCCT
TGATCGTTGGGAACCGGAGCTGAATGAAGCCATACCAAACGACGAGCGTGACACCACGATGCCTGTAGCA
ATGGCAACAACGTTGCGCAAACTATTAACTGGCGAACTACTTACTCTAGCTTCCCGGCAACAATTAATAG
ACTGGATGGAGGCGGATAAAGTTGCAGGACCACTTCTGCGCTCGGCCCTTCCGGCTGGCTGGTTTATTGC
TGATAAATCTGGAGCCGGTGAGCGTGGGTCTCGCGGTATCATTGCAGCACTGGGGCCAGATGGTAAGCCC
TCCCGTATCGTAGTTATCTACACGACGGGGAGTCAGGCAACTATGGATGAACGAAATAGACAGATCGCTG
AGATAGGTGCCTCACTGATTAAGCATTGGTAACTGTCAGACCAAGTTTACTCATATATACTTTAGATTGA
TTTAAAACTTCATTTTTAATTTAAAAGGATCTAGGTGAAGATCCTTTTTGATAATCTCATGACCAAAATC
CCTTAACGTGAGTTTTCGTTCCACTGAGCGTCAGACCCCGTAGAAAAGATCAAAGGATCTTCTTGAGATC
CTTTTTTTCTGCGCGTAATCTGCTGCTTGCAAACAAAAAAACCACCGCTACCAGCGGTGGTTTGTTTGCC
GGATCAAGAGCTACCAACTCTTTTTCCGAAGGTAACTGGCTTCAGCAGAGCGCAGATACCAAATACTGTC
TTTCTAGTGTAGCCGTAGTTAGGCCACCACTTCAAGAACTCTGTAGCACCGCCTACATACCTCGCTCTGC
TAATCCTGTTACCAGTGGCTGCTGCCAGTGGCGATAAGTCGTGTCTTACCGGGTTGGACTCAAGACGATA
GTTACCGGATAAGGCGCAGCGGTCGGGCTGAACGGGGGGTTCGTGCACACAGCCCAGCTTGGAGCGAACG
ACCTACACCGAACTGAGATACCTACAGCGTGAGCTATGAGAAAGCGCCACGCTTCCCGAAGGGAGAAAGG
CGGACAGGTATCCGGTAAGCGGCAGGGTCGGAACAGGAGAGCGCACGAGGGAGCTTCCAGGGGGAAACGC
CTGGTATCTTTATAGTCCTGTCGGGTTTCGCCACCTCTGACTTGAGCGTCGATTTTTGTGATGCTCGTCA
GGGGGGCGGAGCCTATGGAAAAACGCCAGCAACGCGGCCTTTTTACGGTTCCTGGCCTTTTGCTGGCCTT
TTGCTCACATGTTCTTTCCTGCGTTATCCCCTGATTCTGTGGATAACCGTATTACCGCCTTTGAGTGAGC
TGATACCGCTCGCCGCAGCCGAACGACCGAGCGCAGCGAGTCAGTGAGCGAGGAAGCGGAAGAGCGCCCA
ATACGCAAACCGCCTCTCCCCGCGCGTTGGCCGATTCATTAATGCAGCTGTGGAATGTGTGTCAGTTAGG
GTGTGGAAAGTCCCCAGGCTCCCCAGCAGGCAGAAGTATGCAAAGCATGCATCTCAATTAGTCAGCAACC
AGGTGTGGAAAGTCCCCAGGCTCCCCAGCAGGCAGAAGTATGCAAAGCATGCATCTCAATTAGTCAGCAA
CCATAGTCCCGCCCCTAACTCCGCCCATCCCGCCCCTAACTCCGCCCAGTTCCGCCCATTCTCCGCCCCA
TGGCTGACTAATTTTTTTTATTTATGCAGAGGCCGAGGCCGCCTCGGCCTCTGAGCTATTCCAGAAGTAG
TGAGGAGGCTTTTTTGGAGGCCTAGGCTTTTGCAAAAAGCTTGGACACAAGACAGGCTTGCGAGATATGT
TTGAGAATACCACTTTATCCCGCGTCAGGGAGAGGCAGTGCGTAAAAAGACGCGGACTCATGTGAAATAC
TGGTTTTTAGTGCGCCAGATCTCTATAATCTCGCGCAACCTATTTTCCCCTCGAACACTTTTTAAGCCGT
AGATAAACAGGCTGGGACACTTCACATGAGCGAAAAATACATCGTCACCTGGGACATGTTGCAGATCCAT
GCACGTAAACTCGCAAGCCGACTGATGCCTTCTGAACAATGGAAAGGCATTATTGCCGTAAGCCGTGGCG
GTCTGTACCGGGTGCGTTACTGGCGCGTGAACTGGGTATTCGTCATGTCGATACCGTTTGTATTTCCAGC
TACGATCACGACAACCAGCGCGAGCTTAAAGTGCTGAAACGCGCAGAAGGCGATGGCGAAGGCTTCATCG
TTATTGATGACCTGGTGGATACCGGTGGTACTGCGGTTGCGATTCGTGAAATGTATCCAAAAGCGCACTT
TGTCACCATCTTCGCAAAACCGGCTGGTCGTCCGCTGGTTGATGACTATGTTGTTGATATCCCGCAAGAT
ACCTGGATTGAACAGCCGTGGGATATGGGCGTCGTATTCGTCCCGCCAATCTCCGGTCGCTAATCTTTTC
AACGCCTGGCACTGCCGGGCGTTGTTCTTTTTAACTTCAGGCGGGTTACAATAGTTTCCAGTAAGTATTC
TGGAGGCTGCATCCATGACACAGGCAAACCTGAGCGAAACCCTGTTCAAACCCCGCTTTAAACATCCTGA
AACCTCGACGCTAGTCCGCCGCTTTAATCACGGCGCACAACCGCCTGTGCAGTCGGCCCTTGATGGTAAA
ACCATCCCTCACTGGTATCGCATGATTAACCGTCTGATGTGGATCTGGCGCGGCATTGACCCACGCGAAA
TCCTCGACGTCCAGGCACGTATTGTGATGAGCGATGCCGAACGTACCGACGATGATTTATACGATACGGT
GATTGGCTACCGTGGCGGCAACTGGATTTATGAGTGGGCCCCGGATCTTTGTGAAGGAACCTTACTTCTG
TGGTGTGACATAATTGGACAAACTACCTACAGAGATTTAAAGCTCTAAGGTAAATATAAAATTTTTAAGT
GTATAATGTGTTAAACTACTGATTCTAATTGTTTGTGTATTTTAGATTCCAACCTATGGAACTGATGAAT
GGGAGCAGTGGTGGAATGCCTTTAATGAGGAAAACCTGTTTTGCTCAGAAGAAATGCCATCTAGTGATGA
TGAGGCTACTGCTGACTCTCAACATTCTACTCCTCCAAAAAAGAAGAGAAAGGTAGAAGACCCCAAGGAC
TTTCCTTCAGAATTGCTAAGTTTTTTGAGTCATGCTGTGTTTAGTAATAGAACTCTTGCTTGCTTTGCTA
TTTACACCACAAAGGAAAAAGCTGCACTGCTATACAAGAAAATTATGGAAAAATATTCTGTAACCTTTAT
AAGTAGGCATAACAGTTATAATCATAACATACTGTTTTTTCTTACTCCACACAGGCATAGAGTGTCTGCT
ATTAATAACTATGCTCAAAAATTGTGTACCTTTAGCTTTTTAATTTGTAAAGGGGTTAATAAGGAATATT
TGATGTATAGTGCCTTGACTAGAGATCATAATCAGCCATACCACATTTGTAGAGGTTTTACTTGCTTTAA
AAAACCTCCCACACCTCCCCCTGAACCTGAAACATAAAATGAATGCAATTGTTGTTGTTAACTTGTTTAT
TGCAGCTTATAATGGTTACAAATAAAGCAATAGCATCACAAATTTCACAAATAAAGCATTTTTTTCACTG
CATTCTAGTTGTGGTTTGTCCAAACTCATCAATGTATCTTATCATGTCTGGATCAACTGGATAACTCAAG
CTAACCAAAATCATCCCAAACTTCCCACCCCATACCCTATTACCACTGCCAATTACCTAGTGGTTTCATT
TACTCTAAACCTGTGATTCCTCTGAATTATTTTCATTTTAAAGAAATTGTATTTGTTAAATATGTACTAC
AAACTTAGTAGTTGGAAGGGCTAATTCACTCCCAAAGAAGACAAGATATCCTTGATCTGTGGATCTACCA
CACACAAGGCTACTTCCCTGATTAGCAGAACTACACACCAGGGCCAGGGGTCAGATATCCACTGACCTTT
GGATGGTGCTACAAGCTAGTACCAGTTGAGCCAGATAAGGTAGAAGAGGCCAATAAAGGAGAGAACACCA
GCTTGTTACACCCTGTGAGCCTGCATGGGATGGATGACCCGGAGAGAGAAGTGTTAGAGTGGAGGTTTGA
CAGCCGCCTAGCATTTCATCACGTGGCCCGAGAGCTGCATCCGGAGTACTTCAAGAACTGCTGATATCGA
GCTTGCTACAAGGGACTTTCCGCTGGGGACTTTCCAGGGAGGCGTGGCCTGGGCGGGACTGGGGAGTGGC
GAGCCCTCAGATCCTGCATATAAGCAGCTGCTTTTTGCCTGTACTGGGTCTCTCTGGTTAGACCAGATCT
GAGCCTGGGAGCTCTCTGGCTAACTAGGGAACCCACTGCTTAAGCCTCAATAAAGCTTGCCTTGAGTGCT
TCAAGTAGTGTGTGCCCGTCTGTTGTGTGACTCTGGTAACTAGAGATCCCTCAGACCCTTTTAGTCAGTG
TGGAAAATCTCTAGCAGTGGCGCCCGAACAGGGACTTGAAAGCGAAAGGGAAACCAGAGGAGCTCTCTCG
ACGCAGGACTCGGCTTGCTGAAGCGCGCACGGCAAGAGGCGAGGGGCGGCGACTGGTGAGTACGCCAAAA
ATTTTGACTAGCGGAGGCTAGAAGGAGAGAGATGGGTGCGAGAGCGTCAGTATTAAGCGGGGGAGAATTA
GATCGCGATGGGAAAAAATTCGGTTAAGGCCAGGGGGAAAGAAAAAATATAAATTAAAACATATAGTATG
GGCAAGCAGGGAGCTAGAACGATTCGCAGTTAATCCTGGCCTGTTAGAAACATCAGAAGGCTGTAGACAA
ATACTGGGACAGCTACAACCATCCCTTCAGACAGGATCAGAAGAACTTAGATCATTATATAATACAGTAG
CAACCCTCTATTGTGTGCATCAAAGGATAGAGATAAAAGACACCAAGGAAGCTTTAGACAAGATAGAGGA
AGAGCAAAACAAAAGTAAGACCACCGCACAGCAAGCGGCCGGCCGCTGATCTTCAGACCTGGAGGAGGAG
ATATGAGGGACAATTGGAGAAGTGAATTATATAAATATAAAGTAGTAAAAATTGAACCATTAGGAGTAGC
ACCCACCAAGGCAAAGAGAAGAGTGGTGCAGAGAGAAAAAAGAGCAGTGGGAATAGGAGCTTTGTTCCTT
GGGTTCTTGGGAGCAGCAGGAAGCACTATGGGCGCAGCGTCAATGACGCTGACGGTACAGGCCAGACAAT
TATTGTCTGGTATAGTGCAGCAGCAGAACAATTTGCTGAGGGCTATTGAGGCGCAACAGCATCTGTTGCA
ACTCACAGTCTGGGGCATCAAGCAGCTCCAGGCAAGAATCCTGGCTGTGAAAGATACCTAAAGGATCAAC
AGCTCCTGGGGATTTGGGGTTGCTCTGGAAAACTCATTTGCACCACTGCTGTGCCTTGGAATGCTAGTTG
GAGTAATAAATCTCTGGAACAGATTTGGAATCACACGACCTGGATGGAGTGGGACAGAGAAATTAACAAT
TACACAAGCTTAATACACTCCTTAATTGAAGAATCGCAAAACCAGCAAGAAAAGAATGAACAAGAATTAT
TGGAATTAGATAAATGGGCAAGTTTGTGGAATTGGTTTAACATAACAAATTGGCTGTGGTATATAAAATT
ATTCATAATGATAGTAGGAGGCTTGGTAGGTTTAAGAATAGTTTTTGCTGTACTTTCTATAGTGAATAGA
GTTAGGCAGGGATATTCACCATTATCGTTTCAGACCCACCTCCCAACCCCGAGGGGACCCGACAGGCCCG
AAGGAATAGAAGAAGAAGGTGGAGAGAGAGACAGAGACAGATCCATTCGATTAGTGAACGGATCTCGACG
GTAT
