Features (pLannotate 1.2.2; 35 found; start..end, strand, type, name):
     59..388     +  CDS            nef (fragment): NEF_HV1BR - Experimental evidence at protein level: Swiss-Prot protein existence level 1. Extracellular Nef protein targets CD4(+) T-lymphocytes for apoptosis by interacting with CXCR4 surface receptors (PubMed:14990729). From Human immunodeficiency virus type 1 group M subtype B (isolate BRU/LAI) (HIV-1).
    436..693     +  LTR            5' LTR (truncated): truncated 5' long terminal repeat (LTR) from HIV-1
    740..865     +  misc_feature   HIV-1 Ψ: packaging signal of human immunodeficiency virus type 1
    849..1187    +  CDS            HIV-1 gag (fragment): gag protein from human immunodeficiency virus 1; gag
   1362..1595    +  misc_feature   RRE: The Rev response element (RRE) of HIV-1 allows for Rev-dependent mRNA export from the nucleus to the cytoplasm.
   1972..2072    +  CDS            Rev (fragment): human immunodeficiency virus 1 (HIV-1) Rev protein; rev; enhances nuclear export of unspliced and incompletely spliced viral mRNAs
   2109..2226    +  misc_feature   cPPT/CTS: central polypurine tract and central termination sequence of HIV-1
   2263..2294    -  misc_feature   MCS (fragment): pBluescript multiple cloning site
   2294..3385    +  promoter       EF-1α promoter (fragment): strong constitutive promoter for human elongation factor EF-1α
   3441..3462    +  misc_feature   MCS (fragment): multiple cloning site
   3472..4169    +  CDS            rtTA3 (fragment): reverse tetracycline transactivator 3 activates expression from Tet-responsive promoters in the presence of doxycycline
   4099..4209    +  CDS            VP48: 3 tandem repeats of the minimal activation domain of herpes simplex virus VP16 (Cheng et al., 2013)
   4308..4338    +  misc_feature   MCS (fragment): pUC18/19 multiple cloning site
   4339..4357    +  misc_feature   MCS (fragment): pBluescript multiple cloning site
   4357..4945    +  misc_feature   WPRE: woodchuck hepatitis virus posttranscriptional regulatory element
   4946..4968    +  misc_feature   MCS (fragment): pBluescript multiple cloning site
   4985..5053    +  CDS            nef (fragment): NEF_HV1Z2 - Experimental evidence at protein level: Swiss-Prot protein existence level 1. Extracellular Nef protein targets CD4(+) T-lymphocytes for apoptosis by interacting with CXCR4 surface receptors. From Human immunodeficiency virus type 1 group M subtype D (isolate Z2/CDC-Z34) (HIV-1).
   5055..5288    +  LTR            3' LTR (ΔU3): self-inactivating 3' long terminal repeat (LTR) from HIV-1
   5313..5331    -  promoter       SP6 promoter: promoter for bacteriophage SP6 RNA polymerase
   5559..5838    +  CDS            TcR (fragment): tetracycline efflux protein; tet; confers resistance to tetracycline
   5839..5887    -  misc_feature   bom (fragment): basis of mobility region from pBR322
   5989..6024    -  CDS            rop (fragment): Rop protein, which maintains plasmids at low copy number; rop
   6119..6223    +  promoter       AmpR promoter: bla
   6224..7084    +  CDS            AmpR: β-lactamase; bla; confers resistance to ampicillin, carbenicillin, and related antibiotics
   7255..7843    +  rep_origin     ori: high-copy-number ColE1/pMB1/pBR322/pUC origin of replication
   8026..8082    +  CDS            lacI (fragment): lac repressor; lacI; The lac repressor binds to the lac operator to inhibit transcription in E. coli. This inhibition can be relieved by adding lactose or isopropyl-β-D-thiogalactopyranoside (IPTG).
   8089..8418    +  promoter       SV40 promoter: SV40 enhancer and early promoter
   8618..8737    +  CDS            gpt (fragment): XGPT_ECOLI - Also known as gpp, gxu. Experimental evidence at protein level: Swiss-Prot protein existence level 1. Purine salvage pathway enzyme that catalyzes the transfer of the ribosyl-5-phosphate group from 5-phospho-alpha-D-ribose 1- diphosphate (PRPP) to the N9 position of the 6-oxopurines guanine and xanthine to form the corresponding ribonucleotides GMP (guanosine 5'- monophosphate) and XMP (xanthosine 5'-monophosphate), with the release of PPi. To a lesser extent, also acts on hypoxanthine (PubMed:9100006, PubMed:3886014). Does not ribophosphorylate adenine (PubMed:3886014). From Esch
   8737..9072    +  CDS            gpt (fragment): XGPT_ECOLI - Also known as gpp, gxu. Experimental evidence at protein level: Swiss-Prot protein existence level 1. Purine salvage pathway enzyme that catalyzes the transfer of the ribosyl-5-phosphate group from 5-phospho-alpha-D-ribose 1- diphosphate (PRPP) to the N9 position of the 6-oxopurines guanine and xanthine to form the corresponding ribonucleotides GMP (guanosine 5'- monophosphate) and XMP (xanthosine 5'-monophosphate), with the release of PPi. To a lesser extent, also acts on hypoxanthine (PubMed:9100006, PubMed:3886014). Does not ribophosphorylate adenine (PubMed:3886014). From Esch
   9167..9472    +  CDS            frsA (fragment): FRSA_ECOLI - Also known as yafA. Experimental evidence at protein level: Swiss-Prot protein existence level 1. Catalyzes the hydrolysis of esters (PubMed:15808744). Displays esterase activity toward pNP-butyrate (PubMed:15808744). May stimulate mixed-acid fermentation by acting as a fermentation/respiration switch that down-regulates respiration and up- regulates fermentation rates (PubMed:15169777). From Escherichia coli (strain K12).
   9476..9550    +  CDS            small t antigen (fragment): SV40 (simian virus 40) small t antigen
   9552..9617    +  intron         small t intron: SV40 (simian virus 40) small t antigen intron
   9747..9767    +  CDS            SV40 NLS: nuclear localization signal of SV40 (simian virus 40) large T antigen
  10086..10169   +  CDS            large T antigen (fragment): large T antigen from SV40 (simian virus 40)
  10192..10326   +  polyA_signal   SV40 poly(A) signal: SV40 polyadenylation signal
>Addgene plasmid #118592 | pHR-EF1Alpha-Tet-on 3G | addgene full sequence | sequence record 229487 | Addgene NGS Result
GAATTATTTTCATTTTAAAGAAATTGTATTTGTTAAATATGTACTACAAACTTAGTAGTTGGAAGGGCTA
ATTCACTCCCAAAGAAGACAAGATATCCTTGATCTGTGGATCTACCACACACAAGGCTACTTCCCTGATT
AGCAGAACTACACACCAGGGCCAGGGGTCAGATATCCACTGACCTTTGGATGGTGCTACAAGCTAGTACC
AGTTGAGCCAGATAAGGTAGAAGAGGCCAATAAAGGAGAGAACACCAGCTTGTTACACCCTGTGAGCCTG
CATGGGATGGATGACCCGGAGAGAGAAGTGTTAGAGTGGAGGTTTGACAGCCGCCTAGCATTTCATCACG
TGGCCCGAGAGCTGCATCCGGAGTACTTCAAGAACTGCTGATATCGAGCTTGCTACAAGGGACTTTCCGC
TGGGGACTTTCCAGGGAGGCGTGGCCTGGGCGGGACTGGGGAGTGGCGAGCCCTCAGATCCTGCATATAA
GCAGCTGCTTTTTGCCTGTACTGGGTCTCTCTGGTTAGACCAGATCTGAGCCTGGGAGCTCTCTGGCTAA
CTAGGGAACCCACTGCTTAAGCCTCAATAAAGCTTGCCTTGAGTGCTTCAAGTAGTGTGTGCCCGTCTGT
TGTGTGACTCTGGTAACTAGAGATCCCTCAGACCCTTTTAGTCAGTGTGGAAAATCTCTAGCAGTGGCGC
CCGAACAGGGACTTGAAAGCGAAAGGGAAACCAGAGGAGCTCTCTCGACGCAGGACTCGGCTTGCTGAAG
CGCGCACGGCAAGAGGCGAGGGGCGGCGACTGGTGAGTACGCCAAAAATTTTGACTAGCGGAGGCTAGAA
GGAGAGAGATGGGTGCGAGAGCGTCAGTATTAAGCGGGGGAGAATTAGATCGCGATGGGAAAAAATTCGG
TTAAGGCCAGGGGGAAAGAAAAAATATAAATTAAAACATATAGTATGGGCAAGCAGGGAGCTAGAACGAT
TCGCAGTTAATCCTGGCCTGTTAGAAACATCAGAAGGCTGTAGACAAATACTGGGACAGCTACAACCATC
CCTTCAGACAGGATCAGAAGAACTTAGATCATTATATAATACAGTAGCAACCCTCTATTGTGTGCATCAA
AGGATAGAGATAAAAGACACCAAGGAAGCTTTAGACAAGATAGAGGAAGAGCAAAACAAAAGTAAGACCA
CCGCACAGCAAGCGGCCGGCCGCTGATCTTCAGACCTGGAGGAGGAGATATGAGGGACAATTGGAGAAGT
GAATTATATAAATATAAAGTAGTAAAAATTGAACCATTAGGAGTAGCACCCACCAAGGCAAAGAGAAGAG
TGGTGCAGAGAGAAAAAAGAGCAGTGGGAATAGGAGCTTTGTTCCTTGGGTTCTTGGGAGCAGCAGGAAG
CACTATGGGCGCAGCGTCAATGACGCTGACGGTACAGGCCAGACAATTATTGTCTGGTATAGTGCAGCAG
CAGAACAATTTGCTGAGGGCTATTGAGGCGCAACAGCATCTGTTGCAACTCACAGTCTGGGGCATCAAGC
AGCTCCAGGCAAGAATCCTGGCTGTGGAAAGATACCTAAAGGATCAACAGCTCCTGGGGATTTGGGGTTG
CTCTGGAAAACTCATTTGCACCACTGCTGTGCCTTGGAATGCTAGTTGGAGTAATAAATCTCTGGAACAG
ATTTGGAATCACACGACCTGGATGGAGTGGGACAGAGAAATTAACAATTACACAAGCTTAATACACTCCT
TAATTGAAGAATCGCAAAACCAGCAAGAAAAGAATGAACAAGAATTATTGGAATTAGATAAATGGGCAAG
TTTGTGGAATTGGTTTAACATAACAAATTGGCTGTGGTATATAAAATTATTCATAATGATAGTAGGAGGC
TTGGTAGGTTTAAGAATAGTTTTTGCTGTACTTTCTATAGTGAATAGAGTTAGGCAGGGATATTCACCAT
TATCGTTTCAGACCCACCTCCCAACCCCGAGGGGACCCGACAGGCCCGAAGGAATAGAAGAAGAAGGTGG
AGAGAGAGACAGAGACAGATCCATTCGATTAGTGAACGGATCTCGACGGTATCGCCAAATGGCAGTATTC
ATCCACAATTTTAAAAGAAAAGGGGGGATTGGGGGGTACAGTGCAGGGGAAAGAATAGTAGACATAATAG
CAACAGACATACAAACTAAAGAATTACAAAAACAAATTACAAAAATTCAAAATTTTCGGGTTTATTACAG
GGACAGCAGAGATCCAGTTTGGATCGATAAGCTTGATATCGAATTCCTGCAGCCAATTGAACCGGTGCCT
AGAGAAGGTGGCGCGGGGTAAACTGGGAAAGTGATGTCGTGTACTGGCTCCGCCTTTTTCCCGAGGGTGG
GGGAGAACCGTATATAAGTGCAGTAGTCGCCGTGAACGTTCTTTTTCGCAACGGGTTTGCCGCCAGAACA
CAGGTAAGTGCCGTGTGTGGTTCCCGCGGGCCTGGCCTCTTTACGGGTTATGGCCCTTGCGTGCCTTGAA
TTACTTCCACCTGGCTCCAGTACGTGATTCTTGATCCCGAGCTGGAGCCAGGGGCGGGCCTTGCGCTTTA
GGAGCCCCTTCGCCTCGTGCTTGAGTTGAGGCCTGGCCTGGGCGCTGGGGCCGCCGCGTGCGAATCTGGT
GGCACCTTCGCGCCTGTCTCGCTGCTTTCGATAAGTCTCTAGCCATTTAAAATTTTTGATGACGTGCTGC
GACGCTTTTTTTCTGGCAAGATAGTCTTGTAAATGCGGGCCAGGATCTGCACACTGGTATTTCGGTTTTT
GGGCCCGCGGCCGGCGACGGGGCCCGTGCGTCCCAGCGCACATGTTCGGCGAGGCGGGGCCTGCGAGCGC
GGCCACCGAGAATCGGACGGGGGTAGTCTCAAGCTGGCCGGCCTGCTCTGGTGCCTGGCCTCGCGCCGCC
GTGTATCGCCCCGCCCTGGGCGGCAAGGCTGGCCCGGTCGGCACCAGTTGCGTGAGCGGAAAGATGGCCG
CTTCCCGGCCCTGCTCCAGGGGGCTCAAAATGGAGGACGCGGCGCTCGGGAGAGCGGGCGGGTGAGTCAC
CCACACAAAGGAAAAGGGCCTTTCCGTCCTCAGCCGTCGCTTCATGTGACTCCACGGAGTACCGGGCGCC
GTCCAGGCACCTCGATTAGTTCTGGAGCTTTTGGAGTACGTCGTCTTTAGGTTGGGGGGAGGGGTTTTAT
GCGATGGAGTTTCCCCACACTGAGTGGGTGGAGACTGAAGTTAGGCCAGCTTGGCACTTGATGTAATTCT
CCTTGGAATTTGGCCTTTTTGAGTTTGGATCTTGGTTCATTCTCAAGCCTCAGACAGTGGTTCAAAGTTT
TTTTCTTCCATTTCAGGTGTCGTGAACAGGGGATCTGGAGCTCTCGAGAATTCTCACGCGTCTGCAGGAT
ATCAAGCTTGCGGTACCGCGGGCCCGGGATCCGCCGCCACCATGTCTAGACTGGACAAGAGCAAAGTCAT
AAACTCTGCTCTGGAATTACTCAATGGAGTCGGTATCGAAGGCCTGACGACAAGGAAACTCGCTCAAAAG
CTGGGAGTTGAGCAGCCTACCCTGTACTGGCACGTGAAGAACAAGCGGGCCCTGCTCGATGCCCTGCCAA
TCGAGATGCTGGACAGGCATCATACCCACTCCTGCCCCCTGGAAGGCGAGTCATGGCAAGACTTTCTGCG
GAACAACGCCAAGTCATACCGCTGTGCTCTCCTCTCACATCGCGACGGGGCTAAAGTGCATCTCGGCACC
CGCCCAACAGAGAAACAGTACGAAACCCTGGAAAATCAGCTCGCGTTCCTGTGTCAGCAAGGCTTCTCCC
TGGAGAACGCACTGTACGCTCTGTCCGCCGTGGGCCACTTTACACTGGGCTGCGTATTGGAGGAACAGGA
GCATCAAGTAGCAAAAGAGGAAAGAGAGACACCTACCACCGATTCTATGCCCCCACTTCTGAAACAAGCA
ATTGAGCTGTTCGACCGGCAGGGAGCCGAACCTGCCTTCCTTTTCGGCCTGGAACTAATCATATGTGGCC
TGGAGAAACAGCTAAAGTGCGAAAGCGGCGGGCCGACCGACGCCCTTGACGATTTTGACTTAGACATGCT
CCCAGCCGATGCCCTTGACGACTTTGACCTTGATATGCTGCCTGCTGACGCTCTTGACGATTTTGACCTT
GACATGCTCCCCGGGGGAAGCGGAGCTACTAACTTCAGCCTGCTGAAGCAGGCTGGAGACGTGGAGGAGA
ACCCTGGACCTGCACCAGGAAGTGCGGCCGCATAAGACTCTAGAGTCGACCTGCAGGCATGCAAGCTTGA
TATCAAGCTTATCGATAATCAACCTCTGGATTACAAAATTTGTGAAAGATTGACTGGTATTCTTAACTAT
GTTGCTCCTTTTACGCTATGTGGATACGCTGCTTTAATGCCTTTGTATCATGCTATTGCTTCCCGTATGG
CTTTCATTTTCTCCTCCTTGTATAAATCCTGGTTGCTGTCTCTTTATGAGGAGTTGTGGCCCGTTGTCAG
GCAACGTGGCGTGGTGTGCACTGTGTTTGCTGACGCAACCCCCACTGGTTGGGGCATTGCCACCACCTGT
CAGCTCCTTTCCGGGACTTTCGCTTTCCCCCTCCCTATTGCCACGGCGGAACTCATCGCCGCCTGCCTTG
CCCGCTGCTGGACAGGGGCTCGGCTGTTGGGCACTGACAATTCCGTGGTGTTGTCGGGGAAATCATCGTC
CTTTCCTTGGCTGCTCGCCTGTGTTGCCACCTGGATTCTGCGCGGGACGTCCTTCTGCTACGTCCCTTCG
GCCCTCAATCCAGCGGACCTTCCTTCCCGCGGCCTGCTGCCGGCTCTGCGGCCTCTTCCGCGTCTTCGCC
TTCGCCCTCAGACGAGTCGGATCTCCCTTTGGGCCGCCTCCCCGCATCGATACCGTCGACCTCGAGGGAA
TTAATTCGAGCTCGGTACCTTTAAGACCAATGACTTACAAGGCAGCTGTAGATCTTAGCCACTTTTTAAA
AGAAAAGGGGGGACTGGAAGGGCTAATTCACTCCCAACGAAGACAAGATCTGCTTTTTGCTTGTACTGGG
TCTCTCTGGTTAGACCAGATCTGAGCCTGGGAGCTCTCTGGCTAACTAGGGAACCCACTGCTTAAGCCTC
AATAAAGCTTGCCTTGAGTGCTTCAAGTAGTGTGTGCCCGTCTGTTGTGTGACTCTGGTAACTAGAGATC
CCTCAGACCCTTTTAGTCAGTGTGGAAAATCTCTAGCAGCATCTAGAATTAATTCCGTGTATTCTATAGT
GTCACCTAAATCGTATGTGTATGATACATAAGGTTATGTATTAATTGTAGCCGCGTTCTAACGACAATAT
GTACAAGCCTAATTGTGTAGCATCTGGCTTACTGAAGCAGACCCTATCATCTCTCTCGTAAACTGCCGTC
AGAGTCGGTTTGGTTGGACGAACCTTCTGAGTTTCTGGTAACGCCGTCCCGCACCCGGAAATGGTCAGCG
AACCAATCAGCAGGGTCATCGCTAGCCAGATCCTCTACGCCGGACGCATCGTGGCCGGCATCACCGGCGC
CACAGGTGCGGTTGCTGGCGCCTATATCGCCGACATCACCGATGGGGAAGATCGGGCTCGCCACTTCGGG
CTCATGAGCGCTTGTTTCGGCGTGGGTATGGTGGCAGGCCCCGTGGCCGGGGGACTGTTGGGCGCCATCT
CCTTGCATGCACCATTCCTTGCGGCGGCGGTGCTCAACGGCCTCAACCTACTACTGGGCTGCTTCCTAAT
GCAGGAGTCGCATAAGGGAGAGCGTCGAATGGTGCACTCTCAGTACAATCTGCTCTGATGCCGCATAGTT
AAGCCAGCCCCGACACCCGCCAACACCCGCTGACGCGCCCTGACGGGCTTGTCTGCTCCCGGCATCCGCT
TACAGACAAGCTGTGACCGTCTCCGGGAGCTGCATGTGTCAGAGGTTTTCACCGTCATCACCGAAACGCG
CGAGACGAAAGGGCCTCGTGATACGCCTATTTTTATAGGTTAATGTCATGATAATAATGGTTTCTTAGAC
GTCAGGTGGCACTTTTCGGGGAAATGTGCGCGGAACCCCTATTTGTTTATTTTTCTAAATACATTCAAAT
ATGTATCCGCTCATGAGACAATAACCCTGATAAATGCTTCAATAATATTGAAAAAGGAAGAGTATGAGTA
TTCAACATTTCCGTGTCGCCCTTATTCCCTTTTTTGCGGCATTTTGCCTTCCTGTTTTTGCTCACCCAGA
AACGCTGGTGAAAGTAAAAGATGCTGAAGATCAGTTGGGTGCACGAGTGGGTTACATCGAACTGGATCTC
AACAGCGGTAAGATCCTTGAGAGTTTTCGCCCCGAAGAACGTTTTCCAATGATGAGCACTTTTAAAGTTC
TGCTATGTGGCGCGGTATTATCCCGTATTGACGCCGGGCAAGAGCAACTCGGTCGCCGCATACACTATTC
TCAGAATGACTTGGTTGAGTACTCACCAGTCACAGAAAAGCATCTTACGGATGGCATGACAGTAAGAGAA
TTATGCAGTGCTGCCATAACCATGAGTGATAACACTGCGGCCAACTTACTTCTGACAACGATCGGAGGAC
CGAAGGAGCTAACCGCTTTTTTGCACAACATGGGGGATCATGTAACTCGCCTTGATCGTTGGGAACCGGA
GCTGAATGAAGCCATACCAAACGACGAGCGTGACACCACGATGCCTGTAGCAATGGCAACAACGTTGCGC
AAACTATTAACTGGCGAACTACTTACTCTAGCTTCCCGGCAACAATTAATAGACTGGATGGAGGCGGATA
AAGTTGCAGGACCACTTCTGCGCTCGGCCCTTCCGGCTGGCTGGTTTATTGCTGATAAATCTGGAGCCGG
TGAGCGTGGGTCTCGCGGTATCATTGCAGCACTGGGGCCAGATGGTAAGCCCTCCCGTATCGTAGTTATC
TACACGACGGGGAGTCAGGCAACTATGGATGAACGAAATAGACAGATCGCTGAGATAGGTGCCTCACTGA
TTAAGCATTGGTAACTGTCAGACCAAGTTTACTCATATATACTTTAGATTGATTTAAAACTTCATTTTTA
ATTTAAAAGGATCTAGGTGAAGATCCTTTTTGATAATCTCATGACCAAAATCCCTTAACGTGAGTTTTCG
TTCCACTGAGCGTCAGACCCCGTAGAAAAGATCAAAGGATCTTCTTGAGATCCTTTTTTTCTGCGCGTAA
TCTGCTGCTTGCAAACAAAAAAACCACCGCTACCAGCGGTGGTTTGTTTGCCGGATCAAGAGCTACCAAC
TCTTTTTCCGAAGGTAACTGGCTTCAGCAGAGCGCAGATACCAAATACTGTTCTTCTAGTGTAGCCGTAG
TTAGGCCACCACTTCAAGAACTCTGTAGCACCGCCTACATACCTCGCTCTGCTAATCCTGTTACCAGTGG
CTGCTGCCAGTGGCGATAAGTCGTGTCTTACCGGGTTGGACTCAAGACGATAGTTACCGGATAAGGCGCA
GCGGTCGGGCTGAACGGGGGGTTCGTGCACACAGCCCAGCTTGGAGCGAACGACCTACACCGAACTGAGA
TACCTACAGCGTGAGCTATGAGAAAGCGCCACGCTTCCCGAAGGGAGAAAGGCGGACAGGTATCCGGTAA
GCGGCAGGGTCGGAACAGGAGAGCGCACGAGGGAGCTTCCAGGGGGAAACGCCTGGTATCTTTATAGTCC
TGTCGGGTTTCGCCACCTCTGACTTGAGCGTCGATTTTTGTGATGCTCGTCAGGGGGGCGGAGCCTATGG
AAAAACGCCAGCAACGCGGCCTTTTTACGGTTCCTGGCCTTTTGCTGGCCTTTTGCTCACATGTTCTTTC
CTGCGTTATCCCCTGATTCTGTGGATAACCGTATTACCGCCTTTGAGTGAGCTGATACCGCTCGCCGCAG
CCGAACGACCGAGCGCAGCGAGTCAGTGAGCGAGGAAGCGGAAGAGCGCCCAATACGCAAACCGCCTCTC
CCCGCGCGTTGGCCGATTCATTAATGCAGCTGTGGAATGTGTGTCAGTTAGGGTGTGGAAAGTCCCCAGG
CTCCCCAGCAGGCAGAAGTATGCAAAGCATGCATCTCAATTAGTCAGCAACCAGGTGTGGAAAGTCCCCA
GGCTCCCCAGCAGGCAGAAGTATGCAAAGCATGCATCTCAATTAGTCAGCAACCATAGTCCCGCCCCTAA
CTCCGCCCATCCCGCCCCTAACTCCGCCCAGTTCCGCCCATTCTCCGCCCCATGGCTGACTAATTTTTTT
TATTTATGCAGAGGCCGAGGCCGCCTCGGCCTCTGAGCTATTCCAGAAGTAGTGAGGAGGCTTTTTTGGA
GGCCTAGGCTTTTGCAAAAAGCTTGGACACAAGACAGGCTTGCGAGATATGTTTGAGAATACCACTTTAT
CCCGCGTCAGGGAGAGGCAGTGCGTAAAAAGACGCGGACTCATGTGAAATACTGGTTTTTAGTGCGCCAG
ATCTCTATAATCTCGCGCAACCTATTTTCCCCTCGAACACTTTTTAAGCCGTAGATAAACAGGCTGGGAC
ACTTCACATGAGCGAAAAATACATCGTCACCTGGGACATGTTGCAGATCCATGCACGTAAACTCGCAAGC
CGACTGATGCCTTCTGAACAATGGAAAGGCATTATTGCCGTAAGCCGTGGCGGTCTGTACCGGGTGCGTT
ACTGGCGCGTGAACTGGGTATTCGTCATGTCGATACCGTTTGTATTTCCAGCTACGATCACGACAACCAG
CGCGAGCTTAAAGTGCTGAAACGCGCAGAAGGCGATGGCGAAGGCTTCATCGTTATTGATGACCTGGTGG
ATACCGGTGGTACTGCGGTTGCGATTCGTGAAATGTATCCAAAAGCGCACTTTGTCACCATCTTCGCAAA
ACCGGCTGGTCGTCCGCTGGTTGATGACTATGTTGTTGATATCCCGCAAGATACCTGGATTGAACAGCCG
TGGGATATGGGCGTCGTATTCGTCCCGCCAATCTCCGGTCGCTAATCTTTTCAACGCCTGGCACTGCCGG
GCGTTGTTCTTTTTAACTTCAGGCGGGTTACAATAGTTTCCAGTAAGTATTCTGGAGGCTGCATCCATGA
CACAGGCAAACCTGAGCGAAACCCTGTTCAAACCCCGCTTTAAACATCCTGAAACCTCGACGCTAGTCCG
CCGCTTTAATCACGGCGCACAACCGCCTGTGCAGTCGGCCCTTGATGGTAAAACCATCCCTCACTGGTAT
CGCATGATTAACCGTCTGATGTGGATCTGGCGCGGCATTGACCCACGCGAAATCCTCGACGTCCAGGCAC
GTATTGTGATGAGCGATGCCGAACGTACCGACGATGATTTATACGATACGGTGATTGGCTACCGTGGCGG
CAACTGGATTTATGAGTGGGCCCCGGATCTTTGTGAAGGAACCTTACTTCTGTGGTGTGACATAATTGGA
CAAACTACCTACAGAGATTTAAAGCTCTAAGGTAAATATAAAATTTTTAAGTGTATAATGTGTTAAACTA
CTGATTCTAATTGTTTGTGTATTTTAGATTCCAACCTATGGAACTGATGAATGGGAGCAGTGGTGGAATG
CCTTTAATGAGGAAAACCTGTTTTGCTCAGAAGAAATGCCATCTAGTGATGATGAGGCTACTGCTGACTC
TCAACATTCTACTCCTCCAAAAAAGAAGAGAAAGGTAGAAGACCCCAAGGACTTTCCTTCAGAATTGCTA
AGTTTTTTGAGTCATGCTGTGTTTAGTAATAGAACTCTTGCTTGCTTTGCTATTTACACCACAAAGGAAA
AAGCTGCACTGCTATACAAGAAAATTATGGAAAAATATTCTGTAACCTTTATAAGTAGGCATAACAGTTA
TAATCATAACATACTGTTTTTTCTTACTCCACACAGGCATAGAGTGTCTGCTATTAATAACTATGCTCAA
AAATTGTGTACCTTTAGCTTTTTAATTTGTAAAGGGGTTAATAAGGAATATTTGATGTATAGTGCCTTGA
CTAGAGATCATAATCAGCCATACCACATTTGTAGAGGTTTTACTTGCTTTAAAAAACCTCCCACACCTCC
CCCTGAACCTGAAACATAAAATGAATGCAATTGTTGTTGTTAACTTGTTTATTGCAGCTTATAATGGTTA
CAAATAAAGCAATAGCATCACAAATTTCACAAATAAAGCATTTTTTTCACTGCATTCTAGTTGTGGTTTG
TCCAAACTCATCAATGTATCTTATCATGTCTGGATCAACTGGATAACTCAAGCTAACCAAAATCATCCCA
AACTTCCCACCCCATACCCTATTACCACTGCCAATTACCTGTGGTTTCATTTACTCTAAACCTGTGATTC
CTCT
